Addgene plasmid #90701: GSG2 E2.1 gRNA
Purpose: 3rd generation lentiviral gRNA plasmid targeting human GSG2
Depositing lab: Iain Cheeseman. Depositing organization: Whitehead Institute for Biomedical Research. Publication: Large-Scale Analysis of CRISPR/Cas9 Cell-Cycle Knockouts Reveals the Diversity of p53-Dependent Responses to Cell-Cycle Defects. McKinley KL, Cheeseman IM. Dev Cell. 2017 Feb 27;40(4):405-420.e2. doi: 10.1016/j.devcel.2017.01.012. Epub 2017 Feb 16. PubMed 28216383.
Backbone
  Vector backbone: pLenti-sgRNA
  Backbone manufacturer: Eric Lander & David Sabatini labs (Addgene plasmid #71409)
  Backbone size w/o insert (bp): 9151
  Vector type: Lentiviral, CRISPR
  Selectable markers: Puromycin
Growth in bacteria
  Bacterial resistance: Ampicillin, 100 μg/mL
  Growth temperature: 37°C
  Growth strain: NEB Stable
  Copy number: Unknown
Gene/Insert
  Gene/Insert name: GSG2 (Guide Designation E2.1) (alt name: pKMKO series)
  gRNA/shRNA sequence: CACCgAAGAAACGCCTCCGGTCCTG
  Species: H. sapiens (human)
  Promoter: U6
  Cloning method: Restriction Enzyme; 5′ cloning site BsmBI (destroyed during cloning); 3′ cloning site BsmBI (destroyed during cloning)
  Sequencing primers: 5′ hU6-F (5'-GAGGGCCTATTTCCCATGATT-3'); 3′ EF1a-R (5'-CACGGCGACTACTGCACTTA-3')
Terms and licenses: Academic/Nonprofit Terms; Industry Terms: Not Available to Industry
Depositor comments: Please note that gRNA target sequence listed is not strictly the 20nt spacer sequence, but also contains the 5' BsmBI overhang. For more information about knockout human cell lines generated using this plasmid, please see http://cellcycleknockouts.wi.mit.edu/ .
How to cite: GSG2 E2.1 gRNA was a gift from Iain Cheeseman (Addgene plasmid # 90701 ; http://n2t.net/addgene:90701 ; RRID:Addgene_90701)
