[The description below was written by a language model from this plasmid's Addgene catalogue record and pLannotate feature annotations shown in this document.]
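Description:
GSG2 E2.1 gRNA is a third-generation lentiviral CRISPR guide plasmid built on the pLenti-sgRNA backbone. It carries a single guide RNA against human GSG2 (guide designation E2.1, part of the pKMKO series). The guide oligo was inserted between two BsmBI sites that were destroyed during cloning. This places the spacer directly downstream of the human U6 RNA polymerase III promoter and upstream of the Streptococcus pyogenes sgRNA scaffold, which is annotated here as a tracrRNA fragment. The plasmid encodes no Cas9, so the nuclease must be supplied separately in the target cells.

The viral cassette has the usual self-inactivating architecture. An RSV promoter drives a truncated HIV-1 5' LTR, followed by the Ψ packaging signal with a gag fragment, the Rev response element, and a cPPT/CTS. The cassette ends in a ΔU3 3' LTR, which is followed by an SV40 polyadenylation signal. Between the LTRs, an EF-1α core promoter expresses puromycin N-acetyltransferase, allowing selection of transduced mammalian cells. A WPRE downstream enhances transcript expression. In bacteria the plasmid replicates from a high-copy ColE1/pUC-type origin and is selected with ampicillin through β-lactamase. An f1 origin, an SV40 origin, and lac, T3 and T7 remnants from the parental cloning vector are also present.

The sequenced record is 7,302 nt, shorter than the 9,151 bp listed for the backbone without insert. This probably reflects loss of a stuffer fragment when the guide was cloned, although the record does not say so. The plasmid comes from a large-scale set of CRISPR/Cas9 knockouts of cell-cycle genes in human cells and is intended for producing lentivirus to disrupt GSG2.
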