Features (pLannotate 1.2.2; 27 found; start..end, strand, type, name):
      9..101     +  CDS            lacI (fragment): lac repressor; lacI; The lac repressor binds to the lac operator to inhibit transcription in E. coli. This inhibition can be relieved by adding lactose or isopropyl-β-D-thiogalactopyranoside (IPTG).
    114..135     +  protein_bind   CAP binding site: CAP binding activates transcription in the presence of cAMP. E. coli catabolite activator protein
    150..180     +  promoter       lac promoter: promoter for the E. coli lac operon
    188..204     +  protein_bind   lac operator: The lac repressor binds to the lac operator to inhibit transcription in E. coli. This inhibition can be relieved by adding lactose or isopropyl-β-D-thiogalactopyranoside (IPTG). lac repressor encoded by lacI
    249..267     +  promoter       T3 promoter: promoter for bacteriophage T3 RNA polymerase
    295..521     +  promoter       RSV promoter: Rous sarcoma virus enhancer/promoter
    522..702     +  LTR            5' LTR (truncated): truncated 5' long terminal repeat (LTR) from HIV-1
    749..874     +  misc_feature   HIV-1 Ψ: packaging signal of human immunodeficiency virus type 1
    858..1221    +  CDS            HIV-1 gag (fragment): gag protein from human immunodeficiency virus 1; gag
   1367..1600    +  misc_feature   RRE: The Rev response element (RRE) of HIV-1 allows for Rev-dependent mRNA export from the nucleus to the cytoplasm.
   1977..2003    +  CDS            Rev (fragment): human immunodeficiency virus 1 (HIV-1) Rev protein; rev; enhances nuclear export of unspliced and incompletely spliced viral mRNAs
   2007..2247    +  promoter       U6 promoter: RNA polymerase III promoter for human U6 snRNA
   2295..2362    +  misc_RNA       tracrRNA (fragment): trans-activating CRISPR RNA for the Streptococcus pyogenes CRISPR/Cas9 system
   2411..2528    +  misc_feature   cPPT/CTS: central polypurine tract and central termination sequence of HIV-1
   2597..2808    +  promoter       EF-1α core promoter: core promoter for human elongation factor EF-1α
   2834..3433    +  CDS            PuroR (fragment): puromycin N-acetyltransferase; pac from Streptomyces; confers resistance to puromycin
   3449..4037    +  misc_feature   WPRE: woodchuck hepatitis virus posttranscriptional regulatory element
   4088..4107    +  misc_feature   cPPT/CTS (fragment): central polypurine tract and central termination sequence of HIV-1
   4109..4342    +  LTR            3' LTR (ΔU3): self-inactivating 3' long terminal repeat (LTR) from HIV-1
   4420..4541    +  polyA_signal   SV40 poly(A) signal: SV40 polyadenylation signal
   4581..4716    +  rep_origin     SV40 ori: SV40 origin of replication
   4737..4755    -  promoter       T7 promoter: promoter for bacteriophage T7 RNA polymerase
   4763..4918    +  CDS            lacZα (fragment): LacZα fragment of β-galactosidase; lacZ fragment
   4923..5351    +  rep_origin     f1 ori (sequence partly withheld): f1 bacteriophage origin of replication; arrow indicates direction of (+) strand synthesis
   5404..5508    +  promoter       AmpR promoter: bla
   5509..6369    +  CDS            AmpR: β-lactamase; bla; confers resistance to ampicillin, carbenicillin, and related antibiotics
   6540..7128    +  rep_origin     ori: high-copy-number ColE1/pMB1/pBR322/pUC origin of replication
>Addgene plasmid #90701 | GSG2 E2.1 gRNA | addgene full sequence | sequence record 182979 | Addgene NGS Result
GCGGAAGAGCGCCCAATACGCAAACCGCCTCTCCCCGCGCGTTGGCCGATTCATTAATGCAGCTGGCACG
ACAGGTTTCCCGACTGGAAAGCGGGCAGTGAGCGCAACGCAATTAATGTGAGTTAGCTCACTCATTAGGC
ACCCCAGGCTTTACACTTTATGCTTCCGGCTCGTATGTTGTGTGGAATTGTGAGCGGATAACAATTTCAC
ACAGGAAACAGCTATGACCATGATTACGCCAAGCGCGCAATTAACCCTCACTAAAGGGAACAAAAGCTGG
AGCTGCAAGCTTAATGTAGTCTTATGCAATACTCTTGTAGTCTTGCAACATGGTAACGATGAGTTAGCAA
CATGCCTTACAAGGAGAGAAAAAGCACCGTGCATGCCGATTGGTGGAAGTAAGGTGGTACGATCGTGCCT
TATTAGGAAGGCAACAGACGGGTCTGACATGGATTGGACGAACCACTGAATTGCCGCATTGCAGAGATAT
TGTATTTAAGTGCCTAGCTCGATACATAAACGGGTCTCTCTGGTTAGACCAGATCTGAGCCTGGGAGCTC
TCTGGCTAACTAGGGAACCCACTGCTTAAGCCTCAATAAAGCTTGCCTTGAGTGCTTCAAGTAGTGTGTG
CCCGTCTGTTGTGTGACTCTGGTAACTAGAGATCCCTCAGACCCTTTTAGTCAGTGTGGAAAATCTCTAG
CAGTGGCGCCCGAACAGGGACTTGAAAGCGAAAGGGAAACCAGAGGAGCTCTCTCGACGCAGGACTCGGC
TTGCTGAAGCGCGCACGGCAAGAGGCGAGGGGCGGCGACTGGTGAGTACGCCAAAAATTTTGACTAGCGG
AGGCTAGAAGGAGAGAGATGGGTGCGAGAGCGTCAGTATTAAGCGGGGGAGAATTAGATCGCGATGGGAA
AAAATTCGGTTAAGGCCAGGGGGAAAGAAAAAATATAAATTAAAACATATAGTATGGGCAAGCAGGGAGC
TAGAACGATTCGCAGTTAATCCTGGCCTGTTAGAAACATCAGAAGGCTGTAGACAAATACTGGGACAGCT
ACAACCATCCCTTCAGACAGGATCAGAAGAACTTAGATCATTATATAATACAGTAGCAACCCTCTATTGT
GTGCATCAAAGGATAGAGATAAAAGACACCAAGGAAGCTTTAGACAAGATAGAGGAAGAGCAAAACAAAA
GTAAGACCACCGCACAGCAAGCGGCCGCTGATCTTCAGACCTGGAGGAGGAGATATGAGGGACAATTGGA
GAAGTGAATTATATAAATATAAAGTAGTAAAAATTGAACCATTAGGAGTAGCACCCACCAAGGCAAAGAG
AAGAGTGGTGCAGAGAGAAAAAAGAGCAGTGGGAATAGGAGCTTTGTTCCTTGGGTTCTTGGGAGCAGCA
GGAAGCACTATGGGCGCAGCGTCAATGACGCTGACGGTACAGGCCAGACAATTATTGTCTGGTATAGTGC
AGCAGCAGAACAATTTGCTGAGGGCTATTGAGGCGCAACAGCATCTGTTGCAACTCACAGTCTGGGGCAT
CAAGCAGCTCCAGGCAAGAATCCTGGCTGTGGAAAGATACCTAAAGGATCAACAGCTCCTGGGGATTTGG
GGTTGCTCTGGAAAACTCATTTGCACCACTGCTGTGCCTTGGAATGCTAGTTGGAGTAATAAATCTCTGG
AACAGATTTGGAATCACACGACCTGGATGGAGTGGGACAGAGAAATTAACAATTACACAAGCTTAATACA
CTCCTTAATTGAAGAATCGCAAAACCAGCAAGAAAAGAATGAACAAGAATTATTGGAATTAGATAAATGG
GCAAGTTTGTGGAATTGGTTTAACATAACAAATTGGCTGTGGTATATAAAATTATTCATAATGATAGTAG
GAGGCTTGGTAGGTTTAAGAATAGTTTTTGCTGTACTTTCTATAGTGAATAGAGTTAGGCAGGGATATTC
ACCATTATCGTTTCAGACCCACCTCCCAACCCCGAGGGGACCCAGAGAGGGCCTATTTCCCATGATTCCT
TCATATTTGCATATACGATACAAGGCTGTTAGAGAGATAATTAGAATTAATTTGACTGTAAACACAAAGA
TATTAGTACAAAATACGTGACGTAGAAAGTAATAATTTCTTGGGTAGTTTGCAGTTTTAAAATTATGTTT
TAAAATGGACTATCATATGCTTACCGTAACTTGAAAGTATTTCGATTTCTTGGCTTTATATATCTTGTGG
AAAGGACGAAACACCGAAGAAACGCCTCCGGTCCTGGTTTAAGAGCTATGCTGGAAACAGCATAGCAAGT
TTAAATAAGGCTAGTCCGTTATCAACTTGAAAAAGTGGCACCGAGTCGGTGCTTTTTTTGAATTCTAGAT
CTTGAGACAAATGGCAGTATTCATCCACAATTTTAAAAGAAAAGGGGGGATTGGGGGGTACAGTGCAGGG
GAAAGAATAGTAGACATAATAGCAACAGACATACAAACTAAAGAATTACAAAAACAAATTACAAAAATTC
AAAATTTTCGGGTTTATTACAGGGACAGCAGAGATCCACTTTGGCGCCGGCTCGAGTGGCTCCGGTGCCC
GTCAGTGGGCAGAGCGCACATCGCCCACAGTCCCCGAGAAGTTGGGGGGAGGGGTCGGCAATTGAACCGG
TGCCTAGAGAAGGTGGCGCGGGGTAAACTGGGAAAGTGATGTCGTGTACTGGCTCCGCCTTTTTCCCGAG
GGTGGGGGAGAACCGTATATAAGTGCAGTAGTCGCCGTGAACGTTCTTTTTCGCAACGGGTTTGCCGCCA
GAACACAGGTGTCGTGACGCGGGATCCGCCACCATGACCGAGTACAAGCCCACGGTGCGCCTCGCCACCC
GCGACGACGTCCCCAGGGCCGTACGCACCCTCGCCGCCGCGTTCGCCGACTACCCCGCCACGCGCCACAC
CGTCGATCCGGACCGCCACATCGAGCGGGTCACCGAGCTGCAAGAACTCTTCCTCACGCGCGTCGGGCTC
GACATCGGCAAGGTGTGGGTCGCGGACGACGGCGCCGCGGTGGCGGTCTGGACCACGCCGGAGAGCGTCG
AAGCGGGGGCGGTGTTCGCCGAGATCGGCCCGCGCATGGCCGAGTTGAGCGGTTCCCGGCTGGCCGCGCA
GCAACAGATGGAAGGCCTCCTGGCGCCGCACCGGCCCAAGGAGCCCGCGTGGTTCCTGGCCACCGTCGGA
GTCTCGCCCGACCACCAGGGCAAGGGTCTGGGCAGCGCCGTCGTGCTCCCCGGAGTGGAGGCGGCCGAGC
GCGCCGGGGTGCCCGCCTTCCTGGAGACCTCCGCGCCCCGCAACCTCCCCTTCTACGAGCGGCTCGGCTT
CACCGTCACCGCCGACGTCGAGGTGCCCGAAGGACCGCGCACCTGGTGCATGACCCGCAAGCCCGGTGCC
TGAACGCGTTAAGTCGACAATCAACCTCTGGATTACAAAATTTGTGAAAGATTGACTGGTATTCTTAACT
ATGTTGCTCCTTTTACGCTATGTGGATACGCTGCTTTAATGCCTTTGTATCATGCTATTGCTTCCCGTAT
GGCTTTCATTTTCTCCTCCTTGTATAAATCCTGGTTGCTGTCTCTTTATGAGGAGTTGTGGCCCGTTGTC
AGGCAACGTGGCGTGGTGTGCACTGTGTTTGCTGACGCAACCCCCACTGGTTGGGGCATTGCCACCACCT
GTCAGCTCCTTTCCGGGACTTTCGCTTTCCCCCTCCCTATTGCCACGGCGGAACTCATCGCCGCCTGCCT
TGCCCGCTGCTGGACAGGGGCTCGGCTGTTGGGCACTGACAATTCCGTGGTGTTGTCGGGGAAATCATCG
TCCTTTCCTTGGCTGCTCGCCTGTGTTGCCACCTGGATTCTGCGCGGGACGTCCTTCTGCTACGTCCCTT
CGGCCCTCAATCCAGCGGACCTTCCTTCCCGCGGCCTGCTGCCGGCTCTGCGGCCTCTTCCGCGTCTTCG
CCTTCGCCCTCAGACGAGTCGGATCTCCCTTTGGGCCGCCTCCCCGCGTCGACTTTAAGACCAATGACTT
ACAAGGCAGCTGTAGATCTTAGCCACTTTTTAAAAGAAAAGGGGGGACTGGAAGGGCTAATTCACTCCCA
ACGAAGACAAGATCTGCTTTTTGCTTGTACTGGGTCTCTCTGGTTAGACCAGATCTGAGCCTGGGAGCTC
TCTGGCTAACTAGGGAACCCACTGCTTAAGCCTCAATAAAGCTTGCCTTGAGTGCTTCAAGTAGTGTGTG
CCCGTCTGTTGTGTGACTCTGGTAACTAGAGATCCCTCAGACCCTTTTAGTCAGTGTGGAAAATCTCTAG
CAGTACGTATAGTAGTTCATGTCATCTTATTATTCAGTATTTATAACTTGCAAAGAAATGAATATCAGAG
AGTGAGAGGAACTTGTTTATTGCAGCTTATAATGGTTACAAATAAAGCAATAGCATCACAAATTTCACAA
ATAAAGCATTTTTTTCACTGCATTCTAGTTGTGGTTTGTCCAAACTCATCAATGTATCTTATCATGTCTG
GCTCTAGCTATCCCGCCCCTAACTCCGCCCATCCCGCCCCTAACTCCGCCCAGTTCCGCCCATTCTCCGC
CCCATGGCTGACTAATTTTTTTTATTTATGCAGAGGCCGAGGCCGCCTCGGCCTCTGAGCTATTCCAGAA
GTAGTGAGGAGGCTTTTTTGGAGGCCTAGGGACGTACCCAATTCGCCCTATAGTGAGTCGTATTACGCGC
GCTCACTGGCCGTCGTTTTACAACGTCGTGACTGGGAAAACCCTGGCGTTACCCAACTTAATCGCCTTGC
AGCACATCCCCCTTTCGCCAGCTGGCGTAATAGCGAAGAGGCCCGCACCGATCGCCCTTCCCAACAGTTG
CGCAGCCTGAATGGCGAATGGG
[124 nt withheld, positions 4923-5046]
C
[91 nt withheld, positions 5048-5138]
A
[49 nt withheld, positions 5140-5188]
CCTTTGACGTTGGAGTCCACGTTCTTT
[37 nt withheld, positions 5216-5252]
ACCCTATCTCGGTCTATTCTTTTGATTTATAAGGGATTTTGCCGATTTCGGCCTATTGGTTAAAAAATGA
GCTGATTTAACAAAAATTTAACGCGAATTTTAACAAAATATTAACGCTTACAATTTAGGTGGCACTTTTC
GGGGAAATGTGCGCGGAACCCCTATTTGTTTATTTTTCTAAATACATTCAAATATGTATCCGCTCATGAG
ACAATAACCCTGATAAATGCTTCAATAATATTGAAAAAGGAAGAGTATGAGTATTCAACATTTCCGTGTC
GCCCTTATTCCCTTTTTTGCGGCATTTTGCCTTCCTGTTTTTGCTCACCCAGAAACGCTGGTGAAAGTAA
AAGATGCTGAAGATCAGTTGGGTGCACGAGTGGGTTACATCGAACTGGATCTCAACAGCGGTAAGATCCT
TGAGAGTTTTCGCCCCGAAGAACGTTTTCCAATGATGAGCACTTTTAAAGTTCTGCTATGTGGCGCGGTA
TTATCCCGTATTGACGCCGGGCAAGAGCAACTCGGTCGCCGCATACACTATTCTCAGAATGACTTGGTTG
AGTACTCACCAGTCACAGAAAAGCATCTTACGGATGGCATGACAGTAAGAGAATTATGCAGTGCTGCCAT
AACCATGAGTGATAACACTGCGGCCAACTTACTTCTGACAACGATCGGAGGACCGAAGGAGCTAACCGCT
TTTTTGCACAACATGGGGGATCATGTAACTCGCCTTGATCGTTGGGAACCGGAGCTGAATGAAGCCATAC
CAAACGACGAGCGTGACACCACGATGCCTGTAGCAATGGCAACAACGTTGCGCAAACTATTAACTGGCGA
ACTACTTACTCTAGCTTCCCGGCAACAATTAATAGACTGGATGGAGGCGGATAAAGTTGCAGGACCACTT
CTGCGCTCGGCCCTTCCGGCTGGCTGGTTTATTGCTGATAAATCTGGAGCCGGTGAGCGTGGGTCTCGCG
GTATCATTGCAGCACTGGGGCCAGATGGTAAGCCCTCCCGTATCGTAGTTATCTACACGACGGGGAGTCA
GGCAACTATGGATGAACGAAATAGACAGATCGCTGAGATAGGTGCCTCACTGATTAAGCATTGGTAACTG
TCAGACCAAGTTTACTCATATATACTTTAGATTGATTTAAAACTTCATTTTTAATTTAAAAGGATCTAGG
TGAAGATCCTTTTTGATAATCTCATGACCAAAATCCCTTAACGTGAGTTTTCGTTCCACTGAGCGTCAGA
CCCCGTAGAAAAGATCAAAGGATCTTCTTGAGATCCTTTTTTTCTGCGCGTAATCTGCTGCTTGCAAACA
AAAAAACCACCGCTACCAGCGGTGGTTTGTTTGCCGGATCAAGAGCTACCAACTCTTTTTCCGAAGGTAA
CTGGCTTCAGCAGAGCGCAGATACCAAATACTGTTCTTCTAGTGTAGCCGTAGTTAGGCCACCACTTCAA
GAACTCTGTAGCACCGCCTACATACCTCGCTCTGCTAATCCTGTTACCAGTGGCTGCTGCCAGTGGCGAT
AAGTCGTGTCTTACCGGGTTGGACTCAAGACGATAGTTACCGGATAAGGCGCAGCGGTCGGGCTGAACGG
GGGGTTCGTGCACACAGCCCAGCTTGGAGCGAACGACCTACACCGAACTGAGATACCTACAGCGTGAGCT
ATGAGAAAGCGCCACGCTTCCCGAAGGGAGAAAGGCGGACAGGTATCCGGTAAGCGGCAGGGTCGGAACA
GGAGAGCGCACGAGGGAGCTTCCAGGGGGAAACGCCTGGTATCTTTATAGTCCTGTCGGGTTTCGCCACC
TCTGACTTGAGCGTCGATTTTTGTGATGCTCGTCAGGGGGGCGGAGCCTATGGAAAAACGCCAGCAACGC
GGCCTTTTTACGGTTCCTGGCCTTTTGCTGGCCTTTTGCTCACATGTTCTTTCCTGCGTTATCCCCTGAT
TCTGTGGATAACCGTATTACCGCCTTTGAGTGAGCTGATACCGCTCGCCGCAGCCGAACGACCGAGCGCA
GCGAGTCAGTGAGCGAGGAA
